Addgene plasmid #177265: pBSKΔBS-SD_MCS_SA(NBSI)-24xMS2-sirius-96xopto-TetO-Int-3xFLAG-NeoR-GS4
Purpose: STREAMING-tag cassette
Depositing lab: Hiroshi Ochiai. Depositing organization: Hiroshima University. Publication: STREAMING-tag system reveals spatiotemporal relationships between transcriptional regulatory factors and transcriptional activity. Ohishi H, Shimada S, Uchino S, Li J, Sato Y, Shintani M, Owada H, Ohkawa Y, Pertsinidis A, Yamamoto T, Kimura H, Ochiai H. Nat Commun. 2022 Dec 20;13(1):7672. doi: 10.1038/s41467-022-35286-2. PubMed 36539402.
Backbone
  Vector backbone: pBluescript II Phagemid Vectors
  Backbone manufacturer: Agilent
  Backbone size w/o insert (bp): 2961
  Modifications to backbone: The BbsI and BsaI sites have been removed from the original plasmid.
  Vector type: Unspecified
Growth in bacteria
  Bacterial resistance: Ampicillin, 100 μg/mL
  Growth temperature: 30°C
  Growth strain: NEB Stable
  Copy number: High Copy
Gene/Insert
  Gene/Insert name: STREAMING-tag cassette
  Species: Synthetic
  Insert size (bp): 5593
  Cloning method: Restriction Enzyme; 5′ cloning site BsaI (not destroyed); 3′ cloning site BsaI (not destroyed)
  Sequencing primers: 5′ M13 fwr primer; 3′ M13 rev primer
Terms and licenses: Academic/Nonprofit Terms; Industry Terms: Not Available to Industry
How to cite: pBSKΔBS-SD_MCS_SA(NBSI)-24xMS2-sirius-96xopto-TetO-Int-3xFLAG-NeoR-GS4 was a gift from Hiroshi Ochiai (Addgene plasmid # 177265 ; http://n2t.net/addgene:177265 ; RRID:Addgene_177265)
