[The description below was written by a language model from this plasmid's Addgene catalogue record and pLannotate feature annotations shown in this document.]
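Description:
pBSKΔBS-SD_MCS_SA(NBSI)-24xMS2-sirius-96xopto-TetO-Int-3xFLAG-NeoR-GS4 is a cloning and donor-type plasmid built on a pBluescript II phagemid backbone from which the BbsI and BsaI sites were removed. It carries the synthetic STREAMING-tag cassette of about 5.6 kb, flanked by retained BsaI sites, which presumably allow the cassette to be released or reassembled. The backbone supplies a high-copy ColE1/pUC origin, an f1 origin, ampicillin resistance, lacZα and lac promoter remnants, and flanking T7 and T3 promoters. The record lists the vector type as unspecified and names no eukaryotic promoter for the cassette.

The annotated payload is dominated by a roughly 3.3 kb stretch of closely spaced tet operator matches. The annotation software labels these as fragments of various Tet-responsive promoters, but they correspond to the 96-copy TetO array in the name. Such an array is a binding platform for fluorescent TetR fusions that mark the position of a tagged locus. Downstream lie a splice acceptor, a fragment matching the Synechocystis DnaE N-terminal split intein (the "Int" element), 3xFLAG epitope sequences and an aminoglycoside phosphotransferase reading frame corresponding to NeoR.

The plasmid name also indicates a splice donor, a multiple cloning site, a 24xMS2 stem-loop array and "sirius". These would fall in the unannotated region upstream of the TetO array, and the feature table does not confirm them. MS2 repeats are normally used to visualise nascent RNA through a fluorescent MS2 coat protein. Together with the TetO array, this fits the system's published aim of relating transcriptional activity at a gene to nearby regulatory factors. The splice sites suggest that part of the cassette is arranged as an intron, with the tag and selection marker expressed from the host transcript, though the record does not spell this out.
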