Features (pLannotate 1.2.2; 112 found; start..end, strand, type, name):
     47..150     -  promoter       AmpR promoter: bla
    203..631     -  rep_origin     f1 ori (sequence partly withheld): f1 bacteriophage origin of replication; arrow indicates direction of (+) strand synthesis
    636..791     -  CDS            lacZα (fragment): LacZα fragment of β-galactosidase; lacZ fragment
    799..817     +  promoter       T7 promoter: promoter for bacteriophage T7 RNA polymerase
   1617..1642    -  promoter       PLtetO-1 promoter (fragment): modified phage lambda PL promoter with tet operator sites (Lutz and Bujard, 1997)
   1653..1671    -  promoter       PLtetO-1 promoter (fragment): modified phage lambda PL promoter with tet operator sites (Lutz and Bujard, 1997)
   1681..1700    -  promoter       tight TRE promoter (fragment): Tet-responsive promoter PTight, consisting of seven tet operator sequences followed by the minimal CMV promoter
   1725..1745    -  promoter       PLtetO-1 promoter (fragment): modified phage lambda PL promoter with tet operator sites (Lutz and Bujard, 1997)
   1756..1774    -  promoter       PLtetO-1 promoter (fragment): modified phage lambda PL promoter with tet operator sites (Lutz and Bujard, 1997)
   1785..1804    -  promoter       PLtetO-1 promoter (fragment): modified phage lambda PL promoter with tet operator sites (Lutz and Bujard, 1997)
   1830..1849    -  promoter       PLtetO-1 promoter (fragment): modified phage lambda PL promoter with tet operator sites (Lutz and Bujard, 1997)
   1859..1878    -  promoter       PLtetO-1 promoter (fragment): modified phage lambda PL promoter with tet operator sites (Lutz and Bujard, 1997)
   1888..1906    -  promoter       PLtetO-1 promoter (fragment): modified phage lambda PL promoter with tet operator sites (Lutz and Bujard, 1997)
   1933..1951    -  promoter       PLtetO-1 promoter (fragment): modified phage lambda PL promoter with tet operator sites (Lutz and Bujard, 1997)
   1962..1981    -  promoter       H1-2O2 promoter (fragment): doxycycline-inducible variant of the human H1 RNA promoter (Henriksen et al., 2007)
   1990..2010    -  promoter       PLtetO-1 promoter (fragment): modified phage lambda PL promoter with tet operator sites (Lutz and Bujard, 1997)
   2036..2055    -  promoter       PLtetO-1 promoter (fragment): modified phage lambda PL promoter with tet operator sites (Lutz and Bujard, 1997)
   2065..2084    -  promoter       PLtetO-1 promoter (fragment): modified phage lambda PL promoter with tet operator sites (Lutz and Bujard, 1997)
   2093..2112    -  promoter       tight TRE promoter (fragment): Tet-responsive promoter PTight, consisting of seven tet operator sequences followed by the minimal CMV promoter
   2138..2157    -  promoter       PLtetO-1 promoter (fragment): modified phage lambda PL promoter with tet operator sites (Lutz and Bujard, 1997)
   2167..2186    -  promoter       PLtetO-1 promoter (fragment): modified phage lambda PL promoter with tet operator sites (Lutz and Bujard, 1997)
   2196..2215    -  promoter       tight TRE promoter (fragment): Tet-responsive promoter PTight, consisting of seven tet operator sequences followed by the minimal CMV promoter
   2241..2260    -  promoter       PLtetO-1 promoter (fragment): modified phage lambda PL promoter with tet operator sites (Lutz and Bujard, 1997)
   2270..2289    -  promoter       PLtetO-1 promoter (fragment): modified phage lambda PL promoter with tet operator sites (Lutz and Bujard, 1997)
   2299..2319    -  promoter       PLtetO-1 promoter (fragment): modified phage lambda PL promoter with tet operator sites (Lutz and Bujard, 1997)
   2344..2363    -  promoter       PLtetO-1 promoter (fragment): modified phage lambda PL promoter with tet operator sites (Lutz and Bujard, 1997)
   2372..2392    -  protein_bind   tetracycline response element (fragment): contains seven copies of the tetracycline operator tetO tetracycline repressor TetR
   2403..2421    -  promoter       PLtetO-1 promoter (fragment): modified phage lambda PL promoter with tet operator sites (Lutz and Bujard, 1997)
   2446..2466    -  promoter       PLtetO-1 promoter (fragment): modified phage lambda PL promoter with tet operator sites (Lutz and Bujard, 1997)
   2477..2496    -  promoter       PLtetO-1 promoter (fragment): modified phage lambda PL promoter with tet operator sites (Lutz and Bujard, 1997)
   2505..2524    -  promoter       tight TRE promoter (fragment): Tet-responsive promoter PTight, consisting of seven tet operator sequences followed by the minimal CMV promoter
   2547..2569    -  promoter       PLtetO-1 promoter (fragment): modified phage lambda PL promoter with tet operator sites (Lutz and Bujard, 1997)
   2578..2598    -  promoter       PLtetO-1 promoter (fragment): modified phage lambda PL promoter with tet operator sites (Lutz and Bujard, 1997)
   2609..2630    -  promoter       H1-2O2 promoter (fragment): doxycycline-inducible variant of the human H1 RNA promoter (Henriksen et al., 2007)
   2654..2673    -  promoter       PLtetO-1 promoter (fragment): modified phage lambda PL promoter with tet operator sites (Lutz and Bujard, 1997)
   2683..2702    -  promoter       PLtetO-1 promoter (fragment): modified phage lambda PL promoter with tet operator sites (Lutz and Bujard, 1997)
   2712..2730    -  promoter       PLtetO-1 promoter (fragment): modified phage lambda PL promoter with tet operator sites (Lutz and Bujard, 1997)
   2757..2775    -  promoter       PLtetO-1 promoter (fragment): modified phage lambda PL promoter with tet operator sites (Lutz and Bujard, 1997)
   2785..2804    -  promoter       tight TRE promoter (fragment): Tet-responsive promoter PTight, consisting of seven tet operator sequences followed by the minimal CMV promoter
   2814..2833    -  promoter       tight TRE promoter (fragment): Tet-responsive promoter PTight, consisting of seven tet operator sequences followed by the minimal CMV promoter
   2858..2878    -  promoter       PLtetO-1 promoter (fragment): modified phage lambda PL promoter with tet operator sites (Lutz and Bujard, 1997)
   2889..2908    -  promoter       H1-2O2 promoter (fragment): doxycycline-inducible variant of the human H1 RNA promoter (Henriksen et al., 2007)
   2918..2936    -  protein_bind   tet operator: tetO; bacterial operator O2 for the tetR and tetA genes tetracycline repressor TetR
   2961..2981    -  promoter       PLtetO-1 promoter (fragment): modified phage lambda PL promoter with tet operator sites (Lutz and Bujard, 1997)
   2992..3011    -  promoter       PLtetO-1 promoter (fragment): modified phage lambda PL promoter with tet operator sites (Lutz and Bujard, 1997)
   3019..3039    -  promoter       PLtetO-1 promoter (fragment): modified phage lambda PL promoter with tet operator sites (Lutz and Bujard, 1997)
   3066..3085    -  promoter       PLtetO-1 promoter (fragment): modified phage lambda PL promoter with tet operator sites (Lutz and Bujard, 1997)
   3095..3113    -  protein_bind   tet operator: tetO; bacterial operator O2 for the tetR and tetA genes tetracycline repressor TetR
   3124..3143    -  promoter       PLtetO-1 promoter (fragment): modified phage lambda PL promoter with tet operator sites (Lutz and Bujard, 1997)
   3169..3190    -  promoter       H1-2O2 promoter (fragment): doxycycline-inducible variant of the human H1 RNA promoter (Henriksen et al., 2007)
   3197..3216    -  promoter       tight TRE promoter (fragment): Tet-responsive promoter PTight, consisting of seven tet operator sequences followed by the minimal CMV promoter
   3227..3246    -  promoter       PLtetO-1 promoter (fragment): modified phage lambda PL promoter with tet operator sites (Lutz and Bujard, 1997)
   3272..3290    -  promoter       PLtetO-1 promoter (fragment): modified phage lambda PL promoter with tet operator sites (Lutz and Bujard, 1997)
   3301..3320    -  promoter       PLtetO-1 promoter (fragment): modified phage lambda PL promoter with tet operator sites (Lutz and Bujard, 1997)
   3330..3348    -  promoter       PLtetO-1 promoter (fragment): modified phage lambda PL promoter with tet operator sites (Lutz and Bujard, 1997)
   3374..3393    -  promoter       tight TRE promoter (fragment): Tet-responsive promoter PTight, consisting of seven tet operator sequences followed by the minimal CMV promoter
   3404..3422    -  protein_bind   tet operator: tetO; bacterial operator O2 for the tetR and tetA genes tetracycline repressor TetR
   3433..3451    -  protein_bind   tet operator: tetO; bacterial operator O2 for the tetR and tetA genes tetracycline repressor TetR
   3476..3496    -  protein_bind   tetracycline response element (fragment): contains seven copies of the tetracycline operator tetO tetracycline repressor TetR
   3507..3526    -  promoter       PLtetO-1 promoter (fragment): modified phage lambda PL promoter with tet operator sites (Lutz and Bujard, 1997)
   3536..3554    -  promoter       PLtetO-1 promoter (fragment): modified phage lambda PL promoter with tet operator sites (Lutz and Bujard, 1997)
   3581..3599    -  protein_bind   tet operator: tetO; bacterial operator O2 for the tetR and tetA genes tetracycline repressor TetR
   3608..3628    -  protein_bind   tetracycline response element (fragment): contains seven copies of the tetracycline operator tetO tetracycline repressor TetR
   3638..3658    -  promoter       PLtetO-1 promoter (fragment): modified phage lambda PL promoter with tet operator sites (Lutz and Bujard, 1997)
   3682..3703    -  promoter       PLtetO-1 promoter (fragment): modified phage lambda PL promoter with tet operator sites (Lutz and Bujard, 1997)
   3713..3732    -  promoter       PLtetO-1 promoter (fragment): modified phage lambda PL promoter with tet operator sites (Lutz and Bujard, 1997)
   3742..3766    -  promoter       H1-2O2 promoter (fragment): doxycycline-inducible variant of the human H1 RNA promoter (Henriksen et al., 2007)
   3785..3805    -  promoter       PLtetO-1 promoter (fragment): modified phage lambda PL promoter with tet operator sites (Lutz and Bujard, 1997)
   3814..3835    -  promoter       PLtetO-1 promoter (fragment): modified phage lambda PL promoter with tet operator sites (Lutz and Bujard, 1997)
   3845..3868    -  promoter       H1-2O2 promoter (fragment): doxycycline-inducible variant of the human H1 RNA promoter (Henriksen et al., 2007)
   3888..3908    -  promoter       PLtetO-1 promoter (fragment): modified phage lambda PL promoter with tet operator sites (Lutz and Bujard, 1997)
   3917..3937    -  protein_bind   tetracycline response element (fragment): contains seven copies of the tetracycline operator tetO tetracycline repressor TetR
   3948..3966    -  promoter       PLtetO-1 promoter (fragment): modified phage lambda PL promoter with tet operator sites (Lutz and Bujard, 1997)
   3990..4011    -  promoter       PLtetO-1 promoter (fragment): modified phage lambda PL promoter with tet operator sites (Lutz and Bujard, 1997)
   4022..4040    -  promoter       PLtetO-1 promoter (fragment): modified phage lambda PL promoter with tet operator sites (Lutz and Bujard, 1997)
   4050..4069    -  promoter       tight TRE promoter (fragment): Tet-responsive promoter PTight, consisting of seven tet operator sequences followed by the minimal CMV promoter
   4089..4114    -  promoter       PLtetO-1 promoter (fragment): modified phage lambda PL promoter with tet operator sites (Lutz and Bujard, 1997)
   4125..4143    -  promoter       PLtetO-1 promoter (fragment): modified phage lambda PL promoter with tet operator sites (Lutz and Bujard, 1997)
   4153..4172    -  promoter       tight TRE promoter (fragment): Tet-responsive promoter PTight, consisting of seven tet operator sequences followed by the minimal CMV promoter
   4199..4217    -  protein_bind   tet operator: tetO; bacterial operator O2 for the tetR and tetA genes tetracycline repressor TetR
   4220..4246    -  promoter       tight TRE promoter (fragment): Tet-responsive promoter PTight, consisting of seven tet operator sequences followed by the minimal CMV promoter
   4257..4276    -  promoter       PLtetO-1 promoter (fragment): modified phage lambda PL promoter with tet operator sites (Lutz and Bujard, 1997)
   4300..4320    -  promoter       PLtetO-1 promoter (fragment): modified phage lambda PL promoter with tet operator sites (Lutz and Bujard, 1997)
   4329..4349    -  promoter       PLtetO-1 promoter (fragment): modified phage lambda PL promoter with tet operator sites (Lutz and Bujard, 1997)
   4360..4379    -  promoter       PLtetO-1 promoter (fragment): modified phage lambda PL promoter with tet operator sites (Lutz and Bujard, 1997)
   4404..4423    -  promoter       tight TRE promoter (fragment): Tet-responsive promoter PTight, consisting of seven tet operator sequences followed by the minimal CMV promoter
   4433..4452    -  promoter       tight TRE promoter (fragment): Tet-responsive promoter PTight, consisting of seven tet operator sequences followed by the minimal CMV promoter
   4463..4482    -  promoter       PLtetO-1 promoter (fragment): modified phage lambda PL promoter with tet operator sites (Lutz and Bujard, 1997)
   4508..4532    -  promoter       H1-2O2 promoter (fragment): doxycycline-inducible variant of the human H1 RNA promoter (Henriksen et al., 2007)
   4536..4555    -  promoter       tight TRE promoter (fragment): Tet-responsive promoter PTight, consisting of seven tet operator sequences followed by the minimal CMV promoter
   4566..4584    -  promoter       PLtetO-1 promoter (fragment): modified phage lambda PL promoter with tet operator sites (Lutz and Bujard, 1997)
   4610..4629    -  promoter       PLtetO-1 promoter (fragment): modified phage lambda PL promoter with tet operator sites (Lutz and Bujard, 1997)
   4639..4659    -  promoter       PLtetO-1 promoter (fragment): modified phage lambda PL promoter with tet operator sites (Lutz and Bujard, 1997)
   4669..4688    -  promoter       PLtetO-1 promoter (fragment): modified phage lambda PL promoter with tet operator sites (Lutz and Bujard, 1997)
   4714..4733    -  promoter       PLtetO-1 promoter (fragment): modified phage lambda PL promoter with tet operator sites (Lutz and Bujard, 1997)
   4743..4761    -  promoter       PLtetO-1 promoter (fragment): modified phage lambda PL promoter with tet operator sites (Lutz and Bujard, 1997)
   4772..4798    -  promoter       TPGI promoter (fragment): S. cerevisiae GAL1 promoter modified to contain two copies of the tet operator (Ellis et al., 2009)
   4816..4835    -  promoter       PLtetO-1 promoter (fragment): modified phage lambda PL promoter with tet operator sites (Lutz and Bujard, 1997)
   4846..4865    -  promoter       PLtetO-1 promoter (fragment): modified phage lambda PL promoter with tet operator sites (Lutz and Bujard, 1997)
   4874..4893    -  promoter       PLtetO-1 promoter (fragment): modified phage lambda PL promoter with tet operator sites (Lutz and Bujard, 1997)
   4960..4985    +  misc_feature   SA: splice acceptor site
   4988..5269    +  CDS            dnaE-N (fragment): DPO3A_SYNY3 - Experimental evidence at protein level: Swiss-Prot protein existence level 1. DNA polymerase III is a complex, multichain enzyme responsible for most of the replicative synthesis in bacteria. This DNA polymerase also exhibits 3' to 5' exonuclease activity. The alpha chain is the DNA polymerase (By similarity). From Synechocystis sp. (strain PCC 6803 / Kazusa).
   5351..5375    +  CDS            3xFLAG (fragment): three tandem FLAG® epitope tags
   5428..5452    +  CDS            3xFLAG (fragment): three tandem FLAG® epitope tags, followed by an enterokinase cleavage site
   5453..6232    +  CDS            aphA1: KKA1_ECOLX - Also known as nptI. Protein inferred from homology: Swiss-Prot protein existence level 3. Resistance to kanamycin and structurally-related aminoglycosides, including amikacin. From Escherichia coli.
   6451..6469    -  promoter       T3 promoter: promoter for bacteriophage T3 RNA polymerase
   6514..6530    -  protein_bind   lac operator: The lac repressor binds to the lac operator to inhibit transcription in E. coli. This inhibition can be relieved by adding lactose or isopropyl-β-D-thiogalactopyranoside (IPTG). lac repressor encoded by lacI
   6538..6568    -  promoter       lac promoter: promoter for the E. coli lac operon
   6583..6604    -  protein_bind   CAP binding site: CAP binding activates transcription in the presence of cAMP. E. coli catabolite activator protein
   6617..6707    -  CDS            lacI (fragment): lac repressor; lacI; The lac repressor binds to the lac operator to inhibit transcription in E. coli. This inhibition can be relieved by adding lactose or isopropyl-β-D-thiogalactopyranoside (IPTG).
   6885..7473    -  rep_origin     ori: high-copy-number ColE1/pMB1/pBR322/pUC origin of replication
   7644..46      -  CDS            AmpR (across the origin): β-lactamase; bla; confers resistance to ampicillin, carbenicillin, and related antibiotics
>Addgene plasmid #177265 | pBSKΔBS-SD_MCS_SA(NBSI)-24xMS2-sirius-96xopto-TetO-Int-3xFLAG-NeoR-GS4 | addgene full sequence | sequence record 350393 | Addgene NGS Result
CCGCAAAAAAGGGAATAAGGGCGACACGGAAATGTTGAATACTCATACTCTTCCTTTTCAATATTATTGA
AGCATTTATCAGGGTTATTGTCTCATGAGCGGATACATATTTGAATGTATTTAGAAAAATAAACAAATAG
GGATTCCGCGCACATTTCCCCGAAAAGTGCCACCTAAATTGTAAGCGTTAATATTTTGTTAAAATTCGCG
TTAAATTTTTGTTAAATCAGCTCATTTTTTAACCAATAGGCCGAAATCGGCAAAATCCCTTATAAATCAA
AAGAATAGACCGAGATAGGGT
[37 nt withheld, positions 302-338]
AAAGAACGTGGACTCCAACGTCAAAGG
[49 nt withheld, positions 366-414]
T
[91 nt withheld, positions 416-506]
G
[124 nt withheld, positions 508-631]
CCCATTCGCCATTCAGGCTGCGCAACTGTTGGGAAGGGCGATCGGTGCGGGCCTCTTCGCTATTACGCCA
GCTGGCGAAAGGGGGATGTGCTGCAAGGCGATTAAGTTGGGTAACGCCAGGGTTTTCCCAGTCACGACGT
TGTAAAACGACGGCCAGTGAGCGCGCGTAATACGACTCACTATAGGGCGAATTGGGGTCTCACAGGTAAG
CGATAAGTATTCGATCATGCATTGGTTAGCGGCCGCGAATTCGCCCTTGGATCCGGAATGACCACCAGGC
ATTCCGATGCCACGATGGACCATCAGGCCATCGAGCTGCAGAAGTGACGACCACGCACTTCGGAGTGACA
GAGGAGGATCACCCCTCTGGCCACCAGAGTAGAGCATCAGCCTACTCACAGAGCCTACGGAGGACCACCC
CGTAGGAGTAGAGCGAGGAGCACCAGCCCTCGCGTGTGACGCACGAGCATCAGCCGTGCGATGGTAAGAT
CCGGAATGACCACCAGGCATTCCTCCAAGGCGATGGACCATCAGGCCATCGAGGACTCGAAGTGACGACC
ACGCACTTCGTGAAGGCAGAGGAGGATCACCCCTCTGCCCACAGGAGTAGAGCATCAGCCTACTCCAAGC
AGCTACGGAGGACCACCCCGTAGAAGTAGGGCGAGGAGCACCAGCCCTCGCCATGGTGGCACGAGCATCA
GCCGTGCAGGGTATAGATCCGGAATGACCACCAGGCATTCCTGGCCAACGATGGACCATCAGGCCATCGG
CATAGCGAAGTGACGACCACGCACTTCAGGGTAGCAGAGGAGGATCACCCCTCTGGCCACACGAGTAGAG
CATCAGCCTACTCCACAGGACTACGGAGGACCACCCCGTAGAAAGTGGGCGAGGAGCACCAGCCCTCGCC
GTGATGGCACGAGCATCAGCCGTGCGTTAGGAAGATCTCGATTCGATGCAGCCTAGTTAGGGGTCGACTA
GTCTACTCACTATCTCTATCACTGATAGGGAAACCTTCCTCTCTCTATCACTGATAGGGACCTTTTCCCT
TCTCTATCACTGATAGGGACCCATATTCTCCTAGTTTAACTTCTATCTCTATCACTGATAGGGAAACTCA
CTTCTCTCTATCACTGATAGGGACCTTATCCCCTCTCTATCACTGATAGGGATATTATATTTCCTAGTAT
TCACCTCCTCTCTATCACTGATAGGGATTCACCATTTTCTCTATCACTGATAGGGATATTTCCTTCTCTC
TATCACTGATAGGGACATATTTTTCCCTAGTCAATCCTCACTCTCTATCACTGATAGGGACTAACAAAAT
TCTCTATCACTGATAGGGAAAACCAAACATCTCTATCACTGATAGGGATCATCATTTTCCTAGTATAACC
ATACTCTCTATCACTGATAGGGATCACCCCCACTCTCTATCACTGATAGGGATTACACAACTTCTCTATC
ACTGATAGGGACTCTCTTTATCCTAGTCACATTAACATCTCTATCACTGATAGGGACACCTTTTCATCTC
TATCACTGATAGGGACATCCATTATTCTCTATCACTGATAGGGACATTAACTCTCCTAGTAAAATCCCCA
TCTCTATCACTGATAGGGAAACCTCATCATCTCTATCACTGATAGGGAATCTATTCCATCTCTATCACTG
ATAGGGATATCTTTTATCCTAGTCCTAACATCATCTCTATCACTGATAGGGAACCCAAACTTTCTCTATC
ACTGATAGGGACCAATTTACCTCTCTATCACTGATAGGGAATCTTCTTATCCTAGTACAAAACTAATCTC
TATCACTGATAGGGAATCCCTCCCTTCTCTATCACTGATAGGGATACCTTTCCTTCTCTATCACTGATAG
GGAATTACTTTTACCTAGTAATACCTCAATCTCTATCACTGATAGGGAAAATCACTAATCTCTATCACTG
ATAGGGATTTTTATTATTCTCTATCACTGATAGGGAACTCCTTTAACCTAGTCTATTCCATTTCTCTATC
ACTGATAGGGATTCACTACCCTCTCTATCACTGATAGGGATTATTTCTTCTCTCTATCACTGATAGGGAA
TTTTTCCTTCCTAGTACCATAACCCTCTCTATCACTGATAGGGAACACCAATATTCTCTATCACTGATAG
GGACATTATTTATTCTCTATCACTGATAGGGAATTATTACTCCCTAGTTCTTACATTATCTCTATCACTG
ATAGGGAACCCCTCTCCTCTCTATCACTGATAGGGATATCAATCACTCTCTATCACTGATAGGGACCTAT
TATACCCTAGTCCAATATATATCTCTATCACTGATAGGGACCACACTTCTTCTCTATCACTGATAGGGAT
CACCTTATATCTCTATCACTGATAGGGACACTCTCTATCCTAGTCCAATCCTTTTCTCTATCACTGATAG
GGATAAACACATCTCTCTATCACTGATAGGGATACATTTTACTCTCTATCACTGATAGGGATTCTCCCTT
TCCTAGTCTTAACTTCTTCTCTATCACTGATAGGGATTTTTCCAATTCTCTATCACTGATAGGGAATCAC
TTCATTCTCTATCACTGATAGGGATTATTTCTCCCCTAGTTCACTCCTACTCTCTATCACTGATAGGGAC
TCCCAATATTCTCTATCACTGATAGGGATATTTTTCTCTCTCTATCACTGATAGGGACACCTCCTCTCCT
AGTTACCACAACTTCTCTATCACTGATAGGGAATACTCTCAATCTCTATCACTGATAGGGATTTCTATTT
CTCTCTATCACTGATAGGGAATACCCTCTACCTAGTAACAAATCTTTCTCTATCACTGATAGGGAATAAT
ATATCTCTCTATCACTGATAGGGATCTTATACCCTCTCTATCACTGATAGGGACCTTCCACCTCCTAGTT
AATCAAATATCTCTATCACTGATAGGGATAATCTACTTTCTCTATCACTGATAGGGAAACTCATCCATCT
CTATCACTGATAGGGATTTTTAACTTCCTAGTATCCATTCTATCTCTATCACTGATAGGGATAATACAAA
CTCTCTATCACTGATAGGGATACTCTCCTTTCTCTATCACTGATAGGGACCTTATTTTCCCTAGTATAAT
CCCTATCTCTATCACTGATAGGGAACATTAACTATCTCTATCACTGATAGGGATTTTATTCCTTCTCTAT
CACTGATAGGGAACTTACCTATCCTAGTATACCCATAATCTCTATCACTGATAGGGAAACCAAAATTTCT
CTATCACTGATAGGGAATCCAATTACTCTCTATCACTGATAGGGATTTCTATCTCCCTAGTTTAAAACCA
ATCTCTATCACTGATAGGGAACCCCTAAACTCTCTATCACTGATAGGGATTTCTCTTATTCTCTATCACT
GATAGGGACCTTCTCTCACCTAGTCTACTCACTATCTCTATCACTGATAGGGAAACCTTCCTCTCTCTAT
CACTGATAGGGACCTTTTCCCTTCTCTATCACTGATAGGGACCCATATTCTCCTAGTACACTATAAATCT
CTATCACTGATAGGGAAAACATACCTTCTCTATCACTGATAGGGACTATATTTTTTCTCTATCACTGATA
GGGATCTAATACTTCCTAGTACTTTAAATATCTCTATCACTGATAGGGAATCTACTAAATCTCTATCACT
GATAGGGACCCATAAACTTCTCTATCACTGATAGGGATATTCTTTAACCTAGTACAATACCATTCTCTAT
CACTGATAGGGACCCCCCTAATTCTCTATCACTGATAGGGAATTTTTTTCCTCTCTATCACTGATAGGGA
TTATCTCTTCCCTAGTTCCTCTTAAATCTCTATCACTGATAGGGATCTCACTACTTCTCTATCACTGATA
GGGAAACTCATAACTCTCTATCACTGATAGGGAAAATTATCTTCCTAGTAAAACACCTATCTCTATCACT
GATAGGGATATTATACCATCTCTATCACTGATAGGGATTTATCATTTTCTCTATCACTGATAGGGATTTT
TACCATCCTAGTTAAAAATATCTCTCTATCACTGATAGGGATCACTAACTCTCTCTATCACTGATAGGGA
ACTATTCTATTCTCTATCACTGATAGGGACACTTTTTAACCTAGTACATTACCCATCTCTATCACTGATA
GGGAACCTATCTCTTCTCTATCACTGATAGGGATATTTTTTCATCTCTATCACTGATAGGGAAAACTTTA
CACCTAGGATTACCCTGTTATCCCTACTCGACATCGATTAGCTGATACGATAAAGCTTCTGACCTCTTCT
CTTCCTCCCACAGGGATGTCTGAGCTACGATACAGAGATCCTCACAGTTGAGTACGGATTTCTGCCCATT
GGCAAAATAGTCGAGGAAAGGATTGAATGCACAGTTTACACAGTGGACAAGAATGGCTTTGTCTATACAC
AGCCAATAGCCCAGTGGCATAACCGAGGAGAGCAAGAGGTATTCGAGTATTGTCTCGAAGATGGGAGTAT
CATCCGAGCCACCAAAGACCACAAATTCATGACAACAGACGGACAAATGCTGCCTATTGACGAAATATTT
GAGAGAGGTTTGGATCTGAAGCAGGTTGACGGGCTGCCCGCCGGAGCCGGTGCCGGAGCTGCAAGCGGGA
AAGAGAAAACACATGTTTCCCGGCCTAGGGATTACAAGGATGACGACGATAAGGGCACTGCAAGCAGTGA
CTATAAGGATGATGATGACAAAGGGTCTGGTGGGGGCGACTATAAGGATGACGATGACAAGCGGCCTAGG
CTTAATAGCAACATGGACGCAGACCTTTATGGATATAAGTGGGCTCGCGACAATGTAGGACAGAGCGGCG
CTACTATTTATCGGCTCTATGGAAAACCCGATGCTCCCGAGCTGTTCCTGAAGCACGGCAAGGGATCCGT
AGCAAACGACGTTACAGACGAAATGGTACGACTCAACTGGTTGACAGAATTTATGCCCCTGCCCACTATC
AAGCACTTCATAAGAACTCCTGATGACGCTTGGCTGCTGACAACCGCAATCCCCGGTAAAACAGCATTCC
AGGTCCTTGAAGAGTATCCAGACTCTGGTGAGAATATTGTGGACGCACTGGCAGTATTCCTCAGGCGGCT
CCACAGTATTCCTGTTTGCAATTGTCCCTTTAACTCTGACAGGGTATTCAGGCTCGCCCAGGCCCAATCA
CGAATGAATAATGGCTTGGTTGATGCAAGCGATTTCGATGATGAACGCAATGGCTGGCCTGTTGAACAAG
TTTGGAAAGAAATGCACAAGCTCCTGCCCTTTTCACCCGATTCTGTAGTGACTCACGGGGACTTCAGCCT
CGACAATTTGATCTTCGATGAAGGAAAGCTTATCGGCTGCATAGATGTTGGGCGCGTTGGGATAGCCGAC
AGATACCAGGACCTGGCCATATTGTGGAATTGTCTCGGCGAGTTTTCCCCTAGCTTGCAAAAACGGCTCT
TTCAGAAGTATGGCATAGATAACCCCGACATGAATAAACTTCAATTCCATCTGATGCTTGACGAGTTCTT
CGGAACTGCTGGAGCTGGAGCTGGGGCTGTAAAGGGAGGAGGTGGATCTGGTGGAGGAGGTAGTGGAGGA
GGTGGAAGTGGTGGGGGAGTAAAGATCATCAGTCGAAAATCCCTGGGCACCCAAAATGTATACGATATTG
GGGTCGAGAAAGATCACAATTTTCTCCTGAAGAATGGTCTGGTTGCAAGCAATTGCTTCTGAGACCCCAG
CTTTTGTTCCCTTTAGTGAGGGTTAATTGCGCGCTTGGCGTAATCATGGTCATAGCTGTTTCCTGTGTGA
AATTGTTATCCGCTCACAATTCCACACAACATACGAGCCGGAAGCATAAAGTGTAAAGCCTGGGGTGCCT
AATGAGTGAGCTAACTCACATTAATTGCGTTGCGCTCACTGCCCGCTTTCCAGTCGGGAAACCTGTCGTG
CCAGCTGCATTAATGAATCGGCCAACGCGCGGGGAGAGGCGGTTTGCGTATTGGGCCGCTTCCTCGCTCA
CTGACTCGCTGCGCTCGGTCGTTCGGCTGCGGCGAGCGGTATCAGCTCACTCAAAGGCGGTAATACGGTT
ATCCACAGAATCAGGGGATAACGCAGGAAAGAACATGTGAGCAAAAGGCCAGCAAAAGGCCAGGAACCGT
AAAAAGGCCGCGTTGCTGGCGTTTTTCCATAGGCTCCGCCCCCCTGACGAGCATCACAAAAATCGACGCT
CAAGTCAGAGGTGGCGAAACCCGACAGGACTATAAAGATACCAGGCGTTTCCCCCTGGAAGCTCCCTCGT
GCGCTCTCCTGTTCCGACCCTGCCGCTTACCGGATACCTGTCCGCCTTTCTCCCTTCGGGAAGCGTGGCG
CTTTCTCATAGCTCACGCTGTAGGTATCTCAGTTCGGTGTAGGTCGTTCGCTCCAAGCTGGGCTGTGTGC
ACGAACCCCCCGTTCAGCCCGACCGCTGCGCCTTATCCGGTAACTATCGTCTTGAGTCCAACCCGGTAAG
ACACGACTTATCGCCACTGGCAGCAGCCACTGGTAACAGGATTAGCAGAGCGAGGTATGTAGGCGGTGCT
ACAGAGTTCTTGAAGTGGTGGCCTAACTACGGCTACACTAGAAGAACAGTATTTGGTATCTGCGCTCTGC
TGAAGCCAGTTACCTTCGGAAAAAGAGTTGGTAGCTCTTGATCCGGCAAACAAACCACCGCTGGTAGCGG
TGGTTTTTTTGTTTGCAAGCAGCAGATTACGCGCAGAAAAAAAGGATCTCAAGAAGATCCTTTGATCTTT
TCTACGGGGTCTGACGCTCAGTGGAACGAAAACTCACGTTAAGGGATTTTGGTCATGAGATTATCAAAAA
GGATCTTCACCTAGATCCTTTTAAATTAAAAATGAAGTTTTAAATCAATCTAAAGTATATATGAGTAAAC
TTGGTCTGACAGTTACCAATGCTTAATCAGTGAGGCACCTATCTCAGCGATCTGTCTATTTCGTTCATCC
ATAGTTGCCTGACTCCCCGTCGTGTAGATAACTACGATACGGGAGGGCTTACCATCTGGCCCCAGTGCTG
CAATGATACCGCGGCTGCCACGCTCACCGGCTCCAGATTTATCAGCAATAAACCAGCCAGCCGGAAGGGC
CGAGCGCAGAAGTGGTCCTGCAACTTTATCCGCCTCCATCCAGTCTATTAATTGTTGCCGGGAAGCTAGA
GTAAGTAGTTCGCCAGTTAATAGTTTGCGCAACGTTGTTGCCATTGCTACAGGCATCGTGGTGTCACGCT
CGTCGTTTGGTATGGCTTCATTCAGCTCCGGTTCCCAACGATCAAGGCGAGTTACATGATCCCCCATGTT
GTGCAAAAAAGCGGTTAGCTCCTTCGGTCCTCCGATCGTTGTCAGAAGTAAGTTGGCCGCAGTGTTATCA
CTCATGGTTATGGCAGCACTGCATAATTCTCTTACTGTCATGCCATCCGTAAGATGCTTTTCTGTGACTG
GTGAGTACTCAACCAAGTCATTCTGAGAATAGTGTATGCGGCGACCGAGTTGCTCTTGCCCGGCGTCAAT
ACGGGATAATACCGCGCCACATAGCAGAACTTTAAAAGTGCTCATCATTGGAAAACGTTCTTCGGGGCGA
AAACTCTCAAGGATCTTACCGCTGTTGAGATCCAGTTCGATGTAACCCACTCGTGCACCCAACTGATCTT
CAGCATCTTTTACTTTCACCAGCGTTTCTGGGTGAGCAAAAACAGGAAGGCAAAATG
